>Addgene plasmid #25798 | pGL3-MYB-3'UTR | addgene full sequence | sequence record 142923 | Addgene NGS result
TTATGACTGTCTTCTTTATCATGCAACTCGTAGGACAGGTGCCGGCAGCGCTCTTCCGCTTCCTCGCTCA
CTGACTCGCTGCGCTCGGTCGTTCGGCTGCGGCGAGCGGTATCAGCTCACTCAAAGGCGGTAATACGGTT
ATCCACAGAATCAGGGGATAACGCAGGAAAGAACATGTGAGCAAAAGGCCAGCAAAAGGCCAGGAACCGT
AAAAAGGCCGCGTTGCTGGCGTTTTTCCATAGGCTCCGCCCCCCTGACGAGCATCACAAAAATCGACGCT
CAAGTCAGAGGTGGCGAAACCCGACAGGACTATAAAGATACCAGGCGTTTCCCCCTGGAAGCTCCCTCGT
GCGCTCTCCTGTTCCGACCCTGCCGCTTACCGGATACCTGTCCGCCTTTCTCCCTTCGGGAAGCGTGGCG
CTTTCTCATAGCTCACGCTGTAGGTATCTCAGTTCGGTGTAGGTCGTTCGCTCCAAGCTGGGCTGTGTGC
ACGAACCCCCCGTTCAGCCCGACCGCTGCGCCTTATCCGGTAACTATCGTCTTGAGTCCAACCCGGTAAG
ACACGACTTATCGCCACTGGCAGCAGCCACTGGTAACAGGATTAGCAGAGCGAGGTATGTAGGCGGTGCT
ACAGAGTTCTTGAAGTGGTGGCCTAACTACGGCTACACTAGAAGAACAGTATTTGGTATCTGCGCTCTGC
TGAAGCCAGTTACCTTCGGAAAAAGAGTTGGTAGCTCTTGATCCGGCAAACAAACCACCGCTGGTAGCGG
TGGTTTTTTTGTTTGCAAGCAGCAGATTACGCGCAGAAAAAAAGGATCTCAAGAAGATCCTTTGATCTTT
TCTACGGGGTCTGACGCTCAGTGGAACGAAAACTCACGTTAAGGGATTTTGGTCATGAGATTATCAAAAA
GGATCTTCACCTAGATCCTTTTAAATTAAAAATGAAGTTTTAAATCAATCTAAAGTATATATGAGTAAAC
TTGGTCTGACAGTTACCAATGCTTAATCAGTGAGGCACCTATCTCAGCGATCTGTCTATTTCGTTCATCC
ATAGTTGCCTGACTCCCCGTCGTGTAGATAACTACGATACGGGAGGGCTTACCATCTGGCCCCAGTGCTG
CAATGATACCGCGAGACCCACGCTCACCGGCTCCAGATTTATCAGCAATAAACCAGCCAGCCGGAAGGGC
CGAGCGCAGAAGTGGTCCTGCAACTTTATCCGCCTCCATCCAGTCTATTAATTGTTGCCGGGAAGCTAGA
GTAAGTAGTTCGCCAGTTAATAGTTTGCGCAACGTTGTTGCCATTGCTACAGGCATCGTGGTGTCACGCT
CGTCGTTTGGTATGGCTTCATTCAGCTCCGGTTCCCAACGATCAAGGCGAGTTACATGATCCCCCATGTT
GTGCAAAAAAGCGGTTAGCTCCTTCGGTCCTCCGATCGTTGTCAGAAGTAAGTTGGCCGCAGTGTTATCA
CTCATGGTTATGGCAGCACTGCATAATTCTCTTACTGTCATGCCATCCGTAAGATGCTTTTCTGTGACTG
GTGAGTACTCAACCAAGTCATTCTGAGAATAGTGTATGCGGCGACCGAGTTGCTCTTGCCCGGCGTCAAT
ACGGGATAATACCGCGCCACATAGCAGAACTTTAAAAGTGCTCATCATTGGAAAACGTTCTTCGGGGCGA
AAACTCTCAAGGATCTTACCGCTGTTGAGATCCAGTTCGATGTAACCCACTCGTGCACCCAACTGATCTT
CAGCATCTTTTACTTTCACCAGCGTTTCTGGGTGAGCAAAAACAGGAAGGCAAAATGCCGCAAAAAAGGG
AATAAGGGCGACACGGAAATGTTGAATACTCATACTCTTCCTTTTTCAATATTATTGAAGCATTTATCAG
GGTTATTGTCTCATGAGCGGATACATATTTGAATGTATTTAGAAAAATAAACAAATAGGGGTTCCGCGCA
CATTTCCCCGAAAAGTGCCACCTG
[124 nt withheld, positions 1985-2108]
C
[91 nt withheld, positions 2110-2200]
A
[49 nt withheld, positions 2202-2250]
CCTTTGACGTTGGAGTCCACGTTCTTT
[37 nt withheld, positions 2278-2314]
ACCCTATCTCGGTCTATTCTTTTGATTTATAAGGGATTTTGCCGATTTCGGCCTATTGGTTAAAAAATGA
GCTGATTTAACAAAAATTTAACGCGAATTTTAACAAAATATTAACGCTTACAATTTGCCATTCGCCATTC
AGGCTGCGCAACTGTTGGGAAGGGCGATCGGTGCGGGCCTCTTCGCTATTACGCCAGCCCAAGCTACCAT
GATAAGTAAGTAATATTAAGGTACGGGAGGTACTTGGAGCGGCCGCAATAAAATATCTTTATTTTCATTA
CATCTGTGTGTTGGTTTTTTGTGTGAATCGATAGTACTAACATACGCTCTCCATCAAAACAAAACGAAAC
AAAACAAACTAGCAAAATAGGCTGTCCCCAGTGCAAGTGCAGGTGCCAGAACATTTCTCTATCGATAGGT
ACCGAGCTCTTACGCGTGCTAGCCCGGGCTCGAGATCTGCGATCTGCATCTCAATTAGTCAGCAACCATA
GTCCCGCCCCTAACTCCGCCCATCCCGCCCCTAACTCCGCCCAGTTCCGCCCATTCTCCGCCCCATCGCT
GACTAATTTTTTTTATTTATGCAGAGGCCGAGGCCGCCTCGGCCTCTGAGCTATTCCAGAAGTAGTGAGG
AGGCTTTTTTGGAGGCCTAGGCTTTTGCAAAAAGCTTGGCATTCCGGTACTGTTGGTAAAGCCACCATGG
AAGACGCCAAAAACATAAAGAAAGGCCCGGCGCCATTCTATCCGCTGGAAGATGGAACCGCTGGAGAGCA
ACTGCATAAGGCTATGAAGAGATACGCCCTGGTTCCTGGAACAATTGCTTTTACAGATGCACATATCGAG
GTGGACATCACTTACGCTGAGTACTTCGAAATGTCCGTTCGGTTGGCAGAAGCTATGAAACGATATGGGC
TGAATACAAATCACAGAATCGTCGTATGCAGTGAAAACTCTCTTCAATTCTTTATGCCGGTGTTGGGCGC
GTTATTTATCGGAGTTGCAGTTGCGCCCGCGAACGACATTTATAATGAACGTGAATTGCTCAACAGTATG
GGCATTTCGCAGCCTACCGTGGTGTTCGTTTCCAAAAAGGGGTTGCAAAAAATTTTGAACGTGCAAAAAA
AGCTCCCAATCATCCAAAAAATTATTATCATGGATTCTAAAACGGATTACCAGGGATTTCAGTCGATGTA
CACGTTCGTCACATCTCATCTACCTCCCGGTTTTAATGAATACGATTTTGTGCCAGAGTCCTTCGATAGG
GACAAGACAATTGCACTGATCATGAACTCCTCTGGATCTACTGGTCTGCCTAAAGGTGTCGCTCTGCCTC
ATAGAACTGCCTGCGTGAGATTCTCGCATGCCAGAGATCCTATTTTTGGCAATCAAATCATTCCGGATAC
TGCGATTTTAAGTGTTGTTCCATTCCATCACGGTTTTGGAATGTTTACTACACTCGGATATTTGATATGT
GGATTTCGAGTCGTCTTAATGTATAGATTTGAAGAAGAGCTGTTTCTGAGGAGCCTTCAGGATTACAAGA
TTCAAAGTGCGCTGCTGGTGCCAACCCTATTCTCCTTCTTCGCCAAAAGCACTCTGATTGACAAATACGA
TTTATCTAATTTACACGAAATTGCTTCTGGTGGCGCTCCCCTCTCTAAGGAAGTCGGGGAAGCGGTTGCC
AAGAGGTTCCATCTGCCAGGTATCAGGCAAGGATATGGGCTCACTGAGACTACATCAGCTATTCTGATTA
CACCCGAGGGGGATGATAAACCGGGCGCGGTCGGTAAAGTTGTTCCATTTTTTGAAGCGAAGGTTGTGGA
TCTGGATACCGGGAAAACGCTGGGCGTTAATCAAAGAGGCGAACTGTGTGTGAGAGGTCCTATGATTATG
TCCGGTTATGTAAACAATCCGGAAGCGACCAACGCCTTGATTGACAAGGATGGATGGCTACATTCTGGAG
ACATAGCTTACTGGGACGAAGACGAACACTTCTTCATCGTTGACCGCCTGAAGTCTCTGATTAAGTACAA
AGGCTATCAGGTGGCTCCCGCTGAATTGGAATCCATCTTGCTCCAACACCCCAACATCTTCGACGCAGGT
GTCGCAGGTCTTCCCGACGATGACGCCGGTGAACTTCCCGCCGCCGTTGTTGTTTTGGAGCACGGAAAGA
CGATGACGGAAAAAGAGATCGTGGATTACGTCGCCAGTCAAGTAACAACCGCGAAAAAGTTGCGCGGAGG
AGTTGTGTTTGTGGACGAAGTACCGAAAGGTCTTACCGGAAAACTCGACGCAAGAAAAATCAGAGAGATC
CTCATAAAGGCCAAGAAGGGCGGAAAGATCGCCGTGTAATTCTAGAGACATTTCCAGAAAAGCATTATGG
TTTTCAGAACACTTCAAGTTGACTTGGGATATATCATTCCTCAACATGAAACTTTTCATGAATGGGAGAA
GAACCTATTTTTGTTGTGGTACAACAGTTGAGAGCAGCACCAAGTGCATTTAGTTGAATGAAGTCTTCTT
GGATTTCACCCAACTAAAAGGATTTTTAAAAATAAATAACAGTCTTACCTAAATTATTAGGTAATGAATT
GTAGCCAGTTGTTAATATCTTAATGCAGATTTTTTTAAAAAAAACATAAAATGATTTATCTGTATTTTAA
AGGATCCAACAGATCAGTATTTTTTCCTGTGATGGGTTTTTTGAAATTTGACACATTAAAAGGTACTCCA
GTATTTCACTTTTCTCGATCACTAAACATATGCATATATTTTTAAAAATCAGTAAAAGCATTACTCTAAG
TGTAGACTTAATACCATGTGACATTTAATCCAGATTGTAAATGCTCATTTATGGTTAATGACATTGAAGG
TACATTTATTGTACCAAACCATTTTATGAGTTTTCTGTTAGCTTGCTTTAAAAATTATTACTGTAAGAAA
TAGTTTTATAAAAAATTATATTTTTATTCAGTAATTTAATTTTGTAAATGCCAAATGAAAAACGTTTTTT
GCTGCTATGGTCTTAGCCTGTAGACATGCTGCTAGTATCAGAGGGGCAGTAGAGCTTGGACAGAAAGAAA
AGAAACTTGGTGTTAGGTAATTGACTATGCACTAGTATTTCAGACTTTTTAATTTTATATATATATACAT
TTTTTTTCCTTCTGCAATACATTTGAAAACTTGTTTGGGAGACTCTGCATTTTTTATTGTGGTTTTTTTG
TTATTGTTGGTTTATACAAGCATGCGTTGCACTTCTTTTTTGGGAGATGTGTGTTGTTGATGTTCTATGT
TTTGTTTTGAGTGTAGCCTGACTGTTTTATAATTTGGGAGTTCTGCATTTGATCCGCATCCCCTGTGGTT
TCTAAGTGTATGGTCTCAGAACTGTTGCATGGATCCTGTGTTTGCAACTGGGGAGACAGAAACTGTGGTT
GATAGCCAGTCACTGCCTTAAGAACATTTGATGCAAGATGGCCAGCACTGAACTTTTGAGATATGACGGT
GTACTTACTGCCTTGTAGCAAAATAAAGATGTGCCCTTATTTTACCTGTCGACCGATGCCCTTGAGAGCC
TTCAACCCAGTCAGCTCCTTCCGGTGGGCGCGGGGCATGACTATCGTCGCCGCAC
Features (pLannotate 1.2.2; 10 found; start..end, strand, type, name):
    234..822     -  rep_origin     ori: high-copy-number ColE1/pMB1/pBR322/pUC origin of replication
    993..1853    -  CDS            AmpR: β-lactamase; bla; confers resistance to ampicillin, carbenicillin, and related antibiotics
   1854..1958    -  promoter       AmpR promoter: bla
   1985..2413    +  rep_origin     f1 ori (sequence partly withheld): f1 bacteriophage origin of replication; arrow indicates direction of (+) strand synthesis
   2445..2512    -  CDS            lacZα (fragment): LacZα fragment of β-galactosidase; lacZ fragment
   2571..2619    +  polyA_signal   poly(A) signal: synthetic polyadenylation signal
   2633..2724    +  misc_feature   pause site: RNA polymerase II transcriptional pause signal from the human α2 globin gene
   2779..2975    +  promoter       SV40 promoter: SV40 early promoter
   3011..4663    +  CDS            luciferase: firefly luciferase; luc+; enhanced luc+ version of the luciferase gene
   5862..54      +  CDS            TcR (fragment) (across the origin): tetracycline efflux protein; tet; confers resistance to tetracycline
