[The description below was written by a language model from this plasmid's Addgene catalogue record and pLannotate feature annotations shown in this document.]
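Description:
pGL3-MYB-3'UTR is a mammalian firefly luciferase reporter built on the pGL3-control backbone, designed to test post-transcriptional regulation acting through the 3' untranslated region of human MYB (c-myb). It is maintained in E. coli as a high-copy plasmid through a ColE1/pUC-type origin and selected with ampicillin via the β-lactamase gene and its bla promoter. An f1 phage origin is also present. Short annotated fragments of lacZα and of a tetracycline resistance gene appear to be non-functional backbone remnants.

The reporter unit consists of the SV40 early promoter driving the enhanced luc+ firefly luciferase coding sequence, preceded by the synthetic poly(A) signal and α2-globin RNA polymerase II pause site that pGL3 vectors use to suppress read-through transcription from the backbone. A roughly 1.2 kb segment of the MYB 3'UTR was inserted between the XbaI and SalI sites immediately downstream of luciferase. According to the depositor, this replaces both the SV40 late poly(A) signal and the SV40 enhancer of the parent vector. Consistent with that, the feature table shows neither element, and the region after the luciferase gene is left unannotated, which corresponds to the inserted UTR. The luciferase transcript therefore carries the MYB 3'UTR and presumably relies on it for 3' end processing, although the record does not say so explicitly.

Because luciferase output depends on the stability and translation of this chimeric mRNA, the construct suits microRNA target validation. The associated publication concerns miR-34a in the megakaryocytic differentiation of K562 cells, suggesting it was used to ask whether MYB is a direct miR-34a target.
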