Addgene plasmid #25798: pGL3-MYB-3'UTR
Depositing lab: Judy Lieberman. Depositing organization: Boston Children's Hospital. Publication: miR-34a contributes to megakaryocytic differentiation of K562 cells independently of p53. Navarro F, Gutman D, Meire E, Caceres M, Rigoutsos I, Bentwich Z, Lieberman J. Blood. 2009 Sep 3. 114(10):2181-92. 10.1182/blood-2009-02-205062 PubMed 19584398.
Backbone
  Vector backbone: pGL3-control
  Backbone manufacturer: promega
  Backbone size w/o insert (bp): 5256
  Vector type: Mammalian Expression, Luciferase
Growth in bacteria
  Bacterial resistance: Ampicillin, 100 μg/mL
  Growth temperature: 37°C
  Growth strain: DH5alpha
  Copy number: High Copy
Gene/Insert
  Gene/Insert name: 3'UTR of human MYB (alt names: c-myb; 3'UTR MYB)
  Species: H. sapiens (human)
  Insert size (bp): 1191
  GenBank ID: NM_005375
  Entrez Gene: MYB (a.k.a. Cmyb, c-myb, c-myb_CDS, efg)
  Tag / fusion protein: luciferase (N terminal on backbone)
  Cloning method: Restriction Enzyme; 5′ cloning site XbaI (not destroyed); 3′ cloning site SalI (not destroyed)
  Sequencing primers: 5′ n/a; 3′ n/a
Terms and licenses: Academic/Nonprofit Terms; Industry Terms: Not Available to Industry
Depositor comments: The c-myb 3'UTR sequence replaces the SV40 enhancer and SV40 poly(A) signal of pGL3-control
How to cite: pGL3-MYB-3'UTR was a gift from Judy Lieberman (Addgene plasmid # 25798 ; http://n2t.net/addgene:25798 ; RRID:Addgene_25798)
