>Addgene plasmid #25798 | pGL3-MYB-3'UTR | depositor partial sequence | sequence record 12101 | Author sequence
GACATTTCCAGAAAAGCATTATGGTTTTCAGAACACTTCAAGTTGACTTGGGATATATCATTCCTCAACA
TGAAACTTTTCATGAATGGGAGAAGAACCTATTTTTGTTGTGGTACAACAGTTGAGAGCAGCACCAAGTG
CATTTAGTTGAATGAAGTCTTCTTGGATTTCACCCAACTAAAAGGATTTTTAAAAATAAATAACAGTCTT
ACCTAAATTATTAGGTAATGAATTGTAGCCAGTTGTTAATATCTTAATGCAGATTTTTTTAAAAAAAACA
TAAAATGATTTATCTGTATTTTAAAGGATCCAACAGATCAGTATTTTTTCCTGTGATGGGTTTTTTGAAA
TTTGACACATTAAAAGGTACTCCAGTATTTCACTTTTCTCGATCACTAAACATATGCATATATTTTTAAA
AATCAGTAAAAGCATTACTCTAAGTGTAGACTTAATACCATGTGACATTTAATCCAGATTGTAAATGCTC
ATTTATGGTTAATGACATTGAAGGTACATTTATTGTACCAAACCATTTTATGAGTTTTCTGTTAGCTTGC
TTTAAAAATTATTACTGTAAGAAATAGTTTTATAAAAAATTATATTTTTATTCAGTAATTTAATTTTGTA
AATGCCAAATGAAAAACGTTTTTTGCTGCTATGGTCTTAGCCTGTAGACATGCTGCTAGTATCAGAGGGG
CAGTAGAGCTTGGACAGAAAGAAAAGAAACTTGGTGTTAGGTAATTGACTATGCACTAGTATTTCAGACT
TTTTAATTTTATATATATATACATTTTTTTTCCTTCTGCAATACATTTGAAAACTTGTTTGGGAGACTCT
GCATTTTTTATTGTGGTTTTTTTGTTATTGTTGGTTTATACAAGCATGCGTTGCACTTCTTTTTTGGGAG
ATGTGTGTTGTTGATGTTCTATGTTTTGTTTTGAGTGTAGCCTGACTGTTTTATAATTTGGGAGTTCTGC
ATTTGATCCGCATCCCCTGTGGTTTCTAAGTGTATGGTCTCAGAACTGTTGCATGGATCCTGTGTTTGCA
ACTGGGGAGACAGAAACTGTGGTTGATAGCCAGTCACTGCCTTAAGAACATTTGATGCAAGATGGCCAGC
ACTGAACTTTTGAGATATGACGGTGTACTTACTGCCTTGTAGCAAAATAAAGATGTGCCCTTATTTTACC
T
