>Addgene plasmid #25798 | pGL3-MYB-3'UTR | addgene partial sequence | sequence record 31814 | 25798 with Luc-F
TACCGAAAGGTCTTACCGGAAAACTCGACGCAAGAAAAATCAGAGAGATCCTCATAAAGGCCAAGAAGGG
CGGAAAGATCGCCGTGTAATTCTAGAGACATTTCCAGAAAAGCATTATGGTTTTCAGAACACTTCAAGTT
GACTTGGGATATATCATTCCTCAACATGAAACTTTTCATGAATGGGAGAAGAACCTATTTTTGTTGTGGT
ACAACAGTTGAGAGCAGCACCAAGTGCATTTAGTTGAATGAAGTCTTCTTGGATTTCACCCAACTAAAAG
GATTTTTAAAAATAAATAACAGTCTTACCTAAATTATTAGGTAATGAATTGTAGCCAGTTGTTAATATCT
TAATGCAGATTTTTTTAAAAAAAACATAAAATGATTTATCTGTATTTTAAAGGATCCAACAGATCAGTAT
TTTTTCCTGTGATGGGTTTTTTGAAATTTGACACATTAAAAGGTACTCCAGTATTTCACTTTTCTCGATC
ACTAAACATATGCATATATTTTTAAAAATCAGTAAAAGCATTACTCTAAGTGTAGACTTAATACCATGTG
ACATTTAATCCAGATTGTAAATGCTCATTTATGGTTAATGACATTGAAGGTACATTTATTGTACCAAACC
ATTTTATGAGTTTTCTGTTAGCTTGCTTTAAAAATTATTACTGTAAGAAATAGTTTTATAAAAAATTATA
TTTTTATTCAGTAATTTAATTTTGTAAATGCCAAATGAAAAACGTTTTTTGCTGCTATGGTCTTAGCCTG
TAGACATGCTGCTAGTATCAGAGGGGCAGTAGAGCTTG
